>Addgene plasmid #34237 | KHBD00080 | depositor partial sequence | sequence record 40804 | KHBD00080 sequence 1044 bps
ATGAGCCGAAAGAACGGAAACCAGGACACCTTTCCCAAGACGGAGAAGATGCAGCGCTACTACGCGGAGC
GCGAGACCACAGGACCCGAGTTCGACGATCGCCTGATAAAGCTTGTGCGCGCCAATCCGGCCATCTATGA
TGTCAGCCATCCGCACTATCGCCGTAATCCGGTGCGGGTGGACATATGGGATCGCATTGCCAACGAACTG
GGCGCCTCCTCCCGATTTCTGCAAACCAAATGGAAGAACATACGATACAACTATCTGCAGGAGGTCAAGG
CGATTGAGACGGGCCAGGCGAATCCGAACGTACGCAAGCGGCGCTTCACTGAGGATCTATCCTTTCTGCA
GAACACGGCCCAAACCTACAATGTGAAGAAATCCCAGAGCTACGTGGCCCAACAGAATGGAATGGGAAGT
GACAACGACAGCAATAGCTTTTTGTATCCCGATCCGGAGCACCTAAAGATCGACGCCTCCGAGGGCTACG
ACATCATCGAGCTGGACAACAGCGACGATGGCTCAAATAGCGACGACAACGAGATTGTGCCCGAGTTGCA
GCTGGTCATGGGAGAGTCCAAGCAGCAATTATCCCTGCCGACGACACTGAACGGCACCAGCAGCAGCAAT
CACAGCCACGAACATGACCAAGCCAGCTCGCCGGCCTCCTCGCCCCTGCTAACGCCGATGGTTGTAATGG
GCAATGGCTATGGCCAGGAGGTGCATCTAGAACAGCAGCAGACACAGGAGCAAAAGCCGTTCAAGAATAG
CTCGCTGTCCAACGGAGAAGTGACCATTGAGCCCATTTACAAGCCTGCGGCTATCAGACGCGCATTACCC
AGCGATTTTCTGACCAATCCCTTCAAGCGCAAGGCAACCCAAGCGCCGCTTCAGACCCAAGTGACGTCGT
CCTTCAACGATCCCATCGAGCTCTACTGCCTATCGCTGGTGGACACACTGCGCAGCATGCGGAGATCGGA
ACGGGAGCGGGTCAAGTTCGAGTTCGCCAACATTCTGAAGGACGCCAAGTACAAGGACGAAAGC
