>Addgene plasmid #34237 | KHBD00080 | addgene partial sequence | sequence record 41851 | M13-Rev 5'-CAGGAAACAGCTATGACC-3'
TTTTATTTTGACTGATAGTGACCTGTTCGTTGCAACAAATTGATAAGCAATGCTTTCTTATAATGCCAAC
TTTGTACAAGAAAGTTGGCAAGCTTTCGTCCTTGTACTTGGCGTCCTTCAGAATGTTGGCGAACTCGAAC
TTGACCCGCTCCCGTTCCGATCTCCGCATGCTGCGCAGTGTGTCCACCAGCGATAGGCAGTAGAGCTCGA
TGGGATCGTTGAAGGACGACGTCACTTGGGTCTGAAGCGGCGCTTGGGTTGCCTTGCGCTTGAAGGGATT
GGTCAGAAAATCGCTGGGTAATGCGCGTCTGATAGCCGCAGGCTTGTAAATGGGCTCAATGGTCACTTCT
CCGTTGGACAGCGAGCTATTCTTGAACGGCTTTTGCTCCTGTGTCTGCTGCTGTTCTAGATGCACCTCCT
GGCCATAGCCATTGCCCATTACAACCATCGGCGTTAGCAGGGGCGAGGAGGCCGGCGAGCTGGCTTGGTC
ATGTTCGTGGCTGTGATTGCTGCTGCTGGTGCCGTTCAGTGTCGTCGGCAGGGATAATTGCTGCTTGGAC
TCTCCCATGACCAGCTGCAACTCGGGCACAATCTCGTTGTCGTCGCTATTTGAGCCATCGTCGCTGTTGT
CCAGCTCGATGATGTCGTAGCCCTCGGAGGCGTCGATCTTTAGGTGCTCCGGATCGGGATACAAAAAGCT
ATTGCTGTCGTTGTCACTTCCCATTCCATTCTGTTGGGCCACGTAGCTCTGGGATTTCTTCACATTGTAG
GTTTGGGCCGTGTTCTGCAG
