[The description below was written by a language model from this plasmid's Addgene catalogue record.]
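Description:
KHBD00080 is a Gateway entry-type clone built in the pDONR221 backbone (Invitrogen), carrying the open reading frame of the Drosophila melanogaster gene CG12767, also known as Dip3 (Dorsal interacting protein 3). The insert is recorded as 1044 bp in a backbone of about 2.5 kb without insert, and it was introduced by Gateway recombination cloning. The plasmid is maintained in E. coli as a high-copy construct under kanamycin selection. No feature table is provided, so the exact positions of the recombination sites, origin and resistance cassette are not documented here. In general, recombining an ORF into a pDONR vector leaves it flanked by attL sites, and the M13 forward and reverse sites listed as sequencing primers lie outside the insert.

As a donor/entry clone, the plasmid has no recorded promoter for expressing the insert in fly or other eukaryotic cells. Its role is to serve as a sequence-verified source from which the ORF can be shuttled by LR recombination into destination vectors of choice. The depositor notes that the ORFs in this collection were cloned open-ended, without a stop codon, which permits in-frame C-terminal fusions to tags or functional domains supplied by the destination vector, as well as N-terminal fusions. It also means a stop codon must come from the destination vector. The clone belongs to a collection associated with work on automated screening of protein–DNA interactions at Drosophila regulatory elements, consistent with use of the Dip3 ORF as a transferable module for generating fusion proteins for such interaction assays.
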