Addgene plasmid #34237: KHBD00080
Depositing lab: Bart Deplancke. Depositing organization: Swiss Federal Institute of Technology (EPFL). Publication: Automated protein-DNA interaction screening of Drosophila regulatory elements. Korneel Hens, Jean-Daniel Feuz, Alina Isakova, Antonina Lagovitina, Andreas Massouras, Julien Bryois, Patrick Callaerts, Susan E. Celniker, Bart Deplancke. Nat Methods. 2011 Oct 30;8(12):1065-70. 10.1038/nmeth.1763 PubMed 22037703.
Backbone
  Vector backbone: pDONR221
  Backbone manufacturer: Invitrogen
  Backbone size w/o insert (bp): 2536
  Vector type: Gateway Donor Vector
Growth in bacteria
  Bacterial resistance: Kanamycin, 50 μg/mL
  Growth temperature: 37°C
  Growth strain: DH5alpha
  Copy number: High Copy
Gene/Insert
  Gene/Insert name: CG12767 (alt names: FBgn0040465; Dip3; Dorsal interacting protein 3)
  Species: D. melanogaster (fly)
  Insert size (bp): 1044
  Entrez Gene: Dip3 (a.k.a. Dmel_CG12767, CG12767, Dmel\CG12767, anon-WO0118547.169, dip3)
  Cloning method: Gateway Cloning
  Sequencing primers: 5′ M13F; 3′ M13R
Terms and licenses: Academic/Nonprofit Terms; Industry Terms: Not Available to Industry
Depositor comments: Please note that the ORFs in this collection were cloned open-ended (without a stop codon).
How to cite: KHBD00080 was a gift from Bart Deplancke (Addgene plasmid # 34237 ; http://n2t.net/addgene:34237 ; RRID:Addgene_34237)
